>Addgene plasmid #131244 | pcDNA3.1-N-Myc_1-560 USP7 | addgene full sequence | sequence record 267661 | Addgene NGS Result
GACGGATCGGGAGATCTCCCGATCCCCTATGGTGCACTCTCAGTACAATCTGCTCTGATGCCGCATAGTT
AAGCCAGTATCTGCTCCCTGCTTGTGTGTTGGAGGTCGCTGAGTAGTGCGCGAGCAAAATTTAAGCTACA
ACAAGGCAAGGCTTGACCGACAATTGCATGAAGAATCTGCTTAGGGTTAGGCGTTTTGCGCTGCTTCGCG
ATGTACGGGCCAGATATACGCGTTGACATTGATTATTGACTAGTTATTAATAGTAATCAATTACGGGGTC
ATTAGTTCATAGCCCATATATGGAGTTCCGCGTTACATAACTTACGGTAAATGGCCCGCCTGGCTGACCG
CCCAACGACCCCCGCCCATTGACGTCAATAATGACGTATGTTCCCATAGTAACGCCAATAGGGACTTTCC
ATTGACGTCAATGGGTGGAGTATTTACGGTAAACTGCCCACTTGGCAGTACATCAAGTGTATCATATGCC
AAGTACGCCCCCTATTGACGTCAATGACGGTAAATGGCCCGCCTGGCATTATGCCCAGTACATGACCTTA
TGGGACTTTCCTACTTGGCAGTACATCTACGTATTAGTCATCGCTATTACCATGGTGATGCGGTTTTGGC
AGTACATCAATGGGCGTGGATAGCGGTTTGACTCACGGGGATTTCCAAGTCTCCACCCCATTGACGTCAA
TGGGAGTTTGTTTTGGCACCAAAATCAACGGGACTTTCCAAAATGTCGTAACAACTCCGCCCCATTGACG
CAAATGGGCGGTAGGCGTGTACGGTGGGAGGTCTATATAAGCAGAGCTCTCTGGCTAACTAGAGAACCCA
CTGCTTACTGGCTTATCGAAATTAATACGACTCACTATAGGGAGACCCAAGCTGGCTAGCGTTTAAACTT
AAGCTTGCCACCATGGAGCAGAAACTCATCTCTGAAGAGGATCTGGGTACCATGAACCACCAGCAGCAGC
AGCAGCAGCAGAAAGCGGGCGAGCAGCAGTTGAGCGAGCCCGAGGACATGGAGATGGAAGCGGGAGATAC
AGATGACCCACCAAGAATTACTCAGAACCCTGTGATCAATGGGAATGTGGCCCTGAGTGATGGACACAAC
ACCGCGGAGGAGGACATGGAGGATGACACCAGTTGGCGCTCCGAGGCAACCTTTCAGTTCACTGTGGAGC
GCTTCAGCAGACTGAGTGAGTCGGTCCTTAGCCCTCCGTGTTTTGTGCGAAATCTGCCATGGAAGATTAT
GGTGATGCCACGCTTTTATCCAGACAGACCACACCAAAAAAGCGTAGGATTCTTTCTCCAGTGCAATGCT
GAATCTGATTCCACGTCATGGTCTTGCCATGCACAAGCAGTGCTGAAGATAATAAATTACAGAGATGATG
AAAAGTCGTTCAGTCGTCGTATTAGTCATTTGTTCTTCCATAAAGAAAATGATTGGGGATTTTCCAATTT
TATGGCCTGGAGTGAAGTGACCGATCCTGAGAAAGGATTTATCGATGATGACAAAGTTACCTTTGAAGTC
TTTGTACAGGCGGATGCTCCCCATGGAGTTGCGTGGGATTCAAAGAAGCACACCGGTTACGTCGGCTTAA
AGAATCAGGGAGCGACTTGTTACATGAACAGCCTGCTACAGACGTTATTTTTCACGAATCAGCTACGAAA
GGCTGTGTACATGATGCCAACCGAGGGGGATGATTCGTCTAAAAGCGTCCCTTTAGCATTACAAAGAGTG
TTCTATGAATTACAGCATAGTGATAAACCTGTAGGAACAAAAAAGTTAACAAAGTCATTTGGGTGGGAAA
CTTTAGATAGCTTCATGCAACATGATGTTCAGGAGCTTTGTCGAGTGTTGCTCGATAATGTGGAAAATAA
GATGAAAGGCACCTGTGTAGAGGGCACCATACCCAAATTATTCCGCGGCAAAATGGTGTCCTATATCCAG
TGTAAAGAAGTAGACTATCGGTCTGATAGAAGAGAAGATTATTATGATATCCAGCTAAGTATCAAAGGAA
AGAAAAATATATTTGAATCATTTGTGGATTATGTGGCAGTAGAACAGCTCGATGGGGACAATAAATACGA
CGCTGGGGAACATGGCTTACAGGAAGCAGAGAAAGGTGTGAAATTCCTAACATTGCCACCAGTGTTACAT
CTACAACTGATGAGATTTATGTATGACCCTCAGACGGACCAAAATATCAAGATCAATGATAGGTTTGAAT
TCCCAGAGCAGTTACCACTTGATGAATTTTTGCAAAAAACAGATCCTAAGGACCCTGCAAATTATATTCT
TCATGCAGTCCTGGTTCATAGTGGAGATAATCATGGTGGACATTATGTGGTTTATCTAAACCCCAAAGGG
GATGGCAAATGGTGTAAATTTGATGACGACGTGGTGTCAAGGTGTACTAAAGAGGAAGCAATTGAGCACA
ATTATGGGGGTCACGATGACGACCTGTCTGTTCGACACTGCACTAATGCTTACATGTTAGTCTACATCAG
GGAATCAAAACTGAGTGAAGTTTTACAGGCGGTCACCGACCATGATATTCCTCAGCAGTTGGTGGAGCGA
TTACAAGAAGAGAAAAGGATCGAGGCTCAGAAGCGGAAGGAGCGGCAGGAATGAGGATCCGAATTCTGCA
GATATCCAGCACAGTGGCGGCCGCTCGAGTCTAGAGGGCCCGTTTAAACCCGCTGATCAGCCTCGACTGT
GCCTTCTAGTTGCCAGCCATCTGTTGTTTGCCCCTCCCCCGTGCCTTCCTTGACCCTGGAAGGTGCCACT
CCCACTGTCCTTTCCTAATAAAATGAGGAAATTGCATCGCATTGTCTGAGTAGGTGTCATTCTATTCTGG
GGGGTGGGGTGGGGCAGGACAGCAAGGGGGAGGATTGGGAAGACAATAGCAGGCATGCTGGGGATGCGGT
GGGCTCTATGGCTTCTGAGGCGGAAAGAACCAGCTGGGGCTCTAGGGGGTATCCCC
[124 nt withheld, positions 2997-3120]
C
[91 nt withheld, positions 3122-3212]
A
[49 nt withheld, positions 3214-3262]
CCTTTGACGTTGGAGTCCACGTTCTTT
[37 nt withheld, positions 3290-3326]
ACCCTATCTCGGTCTATTCTTTTGATTTATAAGGGATTTTGCCGATTTCGGCCTATTGGTTAAAAAATGA
GCTGATTTAACAAAAATTTAACGCGAATTAATTCTGTGGAATGTGTGTCAGTTAGGGTGTGGAAAGTCCC
CAGGCTCCCCAGCAGGCAGAAGTATGCAAAGCATGCATCTCAATTAGTCAGCAACCAGGTGTGGAAAGTC
CCCAGGCTCCCCAGCAGGCAGAAGTATGCAAAGCATGCATCTCAATTAGTCAGCAACCATAGTCCCGCCC
CTAACTCCGCCCATCCCGCCCCTAACTCCGCCCAGTTCCGCCCATTCTCCGCCCCATGGCTGACTAATTT
TTTTTATTTATGCAGAGGCCGAGGCCGCCTCTGCCTCTGAGCTATTCCAGAAGTAGTGAGGAGGCTTTTT
TGGAGGCCTAGGCTTTTGCAAAAAGCTCCCGGGAGCTTGTATATCCATTTTCGGATCTGATCAAGAGACA
GGATGAGGATCGTTTCGCATGATTGAACAAGATGGATTGCACGCAGGTTCTCCGGCCGCTTGGGTGGAGA
GGCTATTCGGCTATGACTGGGCACAACAGACAATCGGCTGCTCTGATGCCGCCGTGTTCCGGCTGTCAGC
GCAGGGGCGCCCGGTTCTTTTTGTCAAGACCGACCTGTCCGGTGCCCTGAATGAACTGCAGGACGAGGCA
GCGCGGCTATCGTGGCTGGCCACGACGGGCGTTCCTTGCGCAGCTGTGCTCGACGTTGTCACTGAAGCGG
GAAGGGACTGGCTGCTATTGGGCGAAGTGCCGGGGCAGGATCTCCTGTCATCTCACCTTGCTCCTGCCGA
GAAAGTATCCATCATGGCTGATGCAATGCGGCGGCTGCATACGCTTGATCCGGCTACCTGCCCATTCGAC
CACCAAGCGAAACATCGCATCGAGCGAGCACGTACTCGGATGGAAGCCGGTCTTGTCGATCAGGATGATC
TGGACGAAGAGCATCAGGGGCTCGCGCCAGCCGAACTGTTCGCCAGGCTCAAGGCGCGCATGCCCGACGG
CGAGGATCTCGTCGTGACCCATGGCGATGCCTGCTTGCCGAATATCATGGTGGAAAATGGCCGCTTTTCT
GGATTCATCGACTGTGGCCGGCTGGGTGTGGCGGACCGCTATCAGGACATAGCGTTGGCTACCCGTGATA
TTGCTGAAGAGCTTGGCGGCGAATGGGCTGACCGCTTCCTCGTGCTTTACGGTATCGCCGCTCCCGATTC
GCAGCGCATCGCCTTCTATCGCCTTCTTGACGAGTTCTTCTGAGCGGGACTCTGGGGTTCGAAATGACCG
ACCAAGCGACGCCCAACCTGCCATCACGAGATTTCGATTCCACCGCCGCCTTCTATGAAAGGTTGGGCTT
CGGAATCGTTTTCCGGGACGCCGGCTGGATGATCCTCCAGCGCGGGGATCTCATGCTGGAGTTCTTCGCC
CACCCCAACTTGTTTATTGCAGCTTATAATGGTTACAAATAAAGCAATAGCATCACAAATTTCACAAATA
AAGCATTTTTTTCACTGCATTCTAGTTGTGGTTTGTCCAAACTCATCAATGTATCTTATCATGTCTGTAT
ACCGTCGACCTCTAGCTAGAGCTTGGCGTAATCATGGTCATAGCTGTTTCCTGTGTGAAATTGTTATCCG
CTCACAATTCCACACAACATACGAGCCGGAAGCATAAAGTGTAAAGCCTGGGGTGCCTAATGAGTGAGCT
AACTCACATTAATTGCGTTGCGCTCACTGCCCGCTTTCCAGTCGGGAAACCTGTCGTGCCAGCTGCATTA
ATGAATCGGCCAACGCGCGGGGAGAGGCGGTTTGCGTATTGGGCGCTCTTCCGCTTCCTCGCTCACTGAC
TCGCTGCGCTCGGTCGTTCGGCTGCGGCGAGCGGTATCAGCTCACTCAAAGGCGGTAATACGGTTATCCA
CAGAATCAGGGGATAACGCAGGAAAGAACATGTGAGCAAAAGGCCAGCAAAAGGCCAGGAACCGTAAAAA
GGCCGCGTTGCTGGCGTTTTTCCATAGGCTCCGCCCCCCTGACGAGCATCACAAAAATCGACGCTCAAGT
CAGAGGTGGCGAAACCCGACAGGACTATAAAGATACCAGGCGTTTCCCCCTGGAAGCTCCCTCGTGCGCT
CTCCTGTTCCGACCCTGCCGCTTACCGGATACCTGTCCGCCTTTCTCCCTTCGGGAAGCGTGGCGCTTTC
TCATAGCTCACGCTGTAGGTATCTCAGTTCGGTGTAGGTCGTTCGCTCCAAGCTGGGCTGTGTGCACGAA
CCCCCCGTTCAGCCCGACCGCTGCGCCTTATCCGGTAACTATCGTCTTGAGTCCAACCCGGTAAGACACG
ACTTATCGCCACTGGCAGCAGCCACTGGTAACAGGATTAGCAGAGCGAGGTATGTAGGCGGTGCTACAGA
GTTCTTGAAGTGGTGGCCTAACTACGGCTACACTAGAAGAACAGTATTTGGTATCTGCGCTCTGCTGAAG
CCAGTTACCTTCGGAAAAAGAGTTGGTAGCTCTTGATCCGGCAAACAAACCACCGCTGGTAGCGGTGGTT
TTTTTGTTTGCAAGCAGCAGATTACGCGCAGAAAAAAAGGATCTCAAGAAGATCCTTTGATCTTTTCTAC
GGGGTCTGACGCTCAGTGGAACGAAAACTCACGTTAAGGGATTTTGGTCATGAGATTATCAAAAAGGATC
TTCACCTAGATCCTTTTAAATTAAAAATGAAGTTTTAAATCAATCTAAAGTATATATGAGTAAACTTGGT
CTGACAGTTACCAATGCTTAATCAGTGAGGCACCTATCTCAGCGATCTGTCTATTTCGTTCATCCATAGT
TGCCTGACTCCCCGTCGTGTAGATAACTACGATACGGGAGGGCTTACCATCTGGCCCCAGTGCTGCAATG
ATACCGCGAGACCCACGCTCACCGGCTCCAGATTTATCAGCAATAAACCAGCCAGCCGGAAGGGCCGAGC
GCAGAAGTGGTCCTGCAACTTTATCCGCCTCCATCCAGTCTATTAATTGTTGCCGGGAAGCTAGAGTAAG
TAGTTCGCCAGTTAATAGTTTGCGCAACGTTGTTGCCATTGCTACAGGCATCGTGGTGTCACGCTCGTCG
TTTGGTATGGCTTCATTCAGCTCCGGTTCCCAACGATCAAGGCGAGTTACATGATCCCCCATGTTGTGCA
AAAAAGCGGTTAGCTCCTTCGGTCCTCCGATCGTTGTCAGAAGTAAGTTGGCCGCAGTGTTATCACTCAT
GGTTATGGCAGCACTGCATAATTCTCTTACTGTCATGCCATCCGTAAGATGCTTTTCTGTGACTGGTGAG
TACTCAACCAAGTCATTCTGAGAATAGTGTATGCGGCGACCGAGTTGCTCTTGCCCGGCGTCAATACGGG
ATAATACCGCGCCACATAGCAGAACTTTAAAAGTGCTCATCATTGGAAAACGTTCTTCGGGGCGAAAACT
CTCAAGGATCTTACCGCTGTTGAGATCCAGTTCGATGTAACCCACTCGTGCACCCAACTGATCTTCAGCA
TCTTTTACTTTCACCAGCGTTTCTGGGTGAGCAAAAACAGGAAGGCAAAATGCCGCAAAAAAGGGAATAA
GGGCGACACGGAAATGTTGAATACTCATACTCTTCCTTTTTCAATATTATTGAAGCATTTATCAGGGTTA
TTGTCTCATGAGCGGATACATATTTGAATGTATTTAGAAAAATAAACAAATAGGGGTTCCGCGCACATTT
CCCCGAAAAGTGCCACCTGACGTC
Features (pLannotate 1.2.2; 21 found; start..end, strand, type, name):
     28..80      -  misc_feature   bom (fragment): basis of mobility region from pBR322
    235..614     +  enhancer       CMV enhancer: human cytomegalovirus immediate early enhancer
    615..818     +  promoter       CMV promoter: human cytomegalovirus (CMV) immediate early promoter
    814..847     +  LTR            5' LTR (truncated) (fragment): truncated 5' long terminal repeat (LTR) from HIV-1
    863..881     +  promoter       T7 promoter: promoter for bacteriophage T7 RNA polymerase
    926..956     +  CDS            3xMyc (fragment): 3 tandem Myc epitope tags
    962..2641    +  CDS            USP7 (fragment): UBP7_HUMAN - Also known as HAUSP. Experimental evidence at protein level: Swiss-Prot protein existence level 1. (Microbial infection) Contributes to the overall stabilization and trans-activation capability of the herpesvirus 1 trans-acting transcriptional protein ICP0/VMW110 during HSV-1 infection. From Homo sapiens (Human).
   2727..2951    +  polyA_signal   bGH poly(A) signal: bovine growth hormone polyadenylation signal
   2955..2976    +  promoter       SV40 promoter (fragment): SV40 enhancer and early promoter
   2997..3425    +  rep_origin     f1 ori (sequence partly withheld): f1 bacteriophage origin of replication; arrow indicates direction of (+) strand synthesis
   3439..3768    +  promoter       SV40 promoter: SV40 enhancer and early promoter
   3835..4626    +  CDS            neo: KKA2_KLEPN - Also known as kan, nptII. Experimental evidence at protein level: Swiss-Prot protein existence level 1. Resistance to kanamycin, neomycin, paromomycin, ribostamycin, butirosin and gentamicin B. From Klebsiella pneumoniae.
   4650..4808    +  CDS            ble (fragment): BLE_KLEPN - Experimental evidence at protein level: Swiss-Prot protein existence level 1. Binding protein with a strong affinity to the bleomycin family of antibiotics. Binds to CL990; an antimitotic-antibiotic compound. From Klebsiella pneumoniae.
   4803..4924    +  polyA_signal   SV40 poly(A) signal: SV40 polyadenylation signal
   4997..5013    -  protein_bind   lac operator: The lac repressor binds to the lac operator to inhibit transcription in E. coli. This inhibition can be relieved by adding lactose or isopropyl-β-D-thiogalactopyranoside (IPTG). lac repressor encoded by lacI
   5021..5051    -  promoter       lac promoter: promoter for the E. coli lac operon
   5066..5087    -  protein_bind   CAP binding site: CAP binding activates transcription in the presence of cAMP. E. coli catabolite activator protein
   5100..5192    -  CDS            lacI (fragment): lac repressor; lacI; The lac repressor binds to the lac operator to inhibit transcription in E. coli. This inhibition can be relieved by adding lactose or isopropyl-β-D-thiogalactopyranoside (IPTG).
   5375..5963    -  rep_origin     ori: high-copy-number ColE1/pMB1/pBR322/pUC origin of replication
   6134..6994    -  CDS            AmpR: β-lactamase; bla; confers resistance to ampicillin, carbenicillin, and related antibiotics
   6995..7099    -  promoter       AmpR promoter: bla
