[The description below was written by a language model from this plasmid's Addgene catalogue record and pLannotate feature annotations shown in this document.]
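Description:
pcDNA3.1-N-Myc_1-560 USP7 is a mammalian expression plasmid of about 7.1 kb built on the pcDNA3.1+/N-Myc backbone. It is propagated in E. coli through a high-copy ColE1/pUC-type origin and selected with ampicillin via the β-lactamase gene and its own promoter. An f1 phage origin is also present, along with small remnants of lac regulatory sequence and a bom fragment typical of this backbone family. For selection in mammalian cells, an SV40 enhancer/early promoter drives the neomycin phosphotransferase gene, terminated by an SV40 polyadenylation signal, allowing G418 selection of stable transfectants.

The expression cassette uses the human cytomegalovirus immediate early enhancer and promoter, followed by a T7 promoter that can serve for in vitro transcription or sequencing, and ends with the bovine growth hormone polyadenylation signal. The coding region begins with a backbone-encoded N-terminal Myc epitope; the annotation tool matches it as a short fragment of a 3xMyc element, consistent with a single tag. It is fused to a truncated human USP7 (also known as HAUSP), the ubiquitin-specific protease 7. The insert of roughly 1.7 kb encodes amino acids 1 to 560, which retains the TRAF-like and catalytic domains but removes all five C-terminal ubiquitin-like (UBL) domains. A few brief feature calls, such as an HIV-1 LTR fragment, a ble fragment and a lacI fragment, appear to be short partial matches rather than functional elements.

The construct is intended for expressing Myc-tagged, UBL-deleted USP7 in mammalian cells. According to the associated publication, it belongs to work mapping which USP7 domains interact with DNA polymerase iota, where such truncations help assign binding to particular regions.
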