Addgene plasmid #131244: pcDNA3.1-N-Myc_1-560 USP7
Purpose: Mammalian expression of N-terminally Myc-tagged USP7, minus the UBL domains
Depositing lab: Roger Woodgate. Depositing organization: National Institute of Child Health and Human Development (NICHD). Publication: DNA Polymerase iota Interacts with Both the TRAF-like and UBL1-2 Domains of USP7. Ashton NW, Valles GJ, Jaiswal N, Bezsonova I, Woodgate R. J Mol Biol. 2021 Jan 22;433(2):166733. doi: 10.1016/j.jmb.2020.166733. Epub 2020 Dec 3. PubMed 33279577.
Backbone
  Vector backbone: pcDNA3.1+/N-Myc
  Backbone manufacturer: Genscript
  Backbone size w/o insert (bp): 5435
  Total vector size (bp): 7130
  Vector type: Mammalian Expression
  Selectable markers: Neomycin (select with G418)
Growth in bacteria
  Bacterial resistance: Ampicillin, 100 μg/mL
  Growth temperature: 37°C
  Growth strain: DH5alpha
  Copy number: High Copy
Gene/Insert
  Gene/Insert name: Ubiquitin carboxyl-terminal hydrolase 7 (alt name: Ubiquitin-specific-processing protease 7)
  Species: H. sapiens (human)
  Insert size (bp): 1695
  Mutation: Expresses USP7 amino acids 1 - 560. This truncation contains the USP7 TRAF-like and catalytic domains, although lacks UBL domains 1-5
  Entrez Gene: USP7 (a.k.a. C16DELp13.2, DEL16P13.2, HAFOUS, HAUSP, TEF1)
  Tag / fusion protein: Myc (N terminal on backbone)
Terms and licenses: Academic/Nonprofit Terms; Industry Terms: Not Available to Industry
How to cite: pcDNA3.1-N-Myc_1-560 USP7 was a gift from Roger Woodgate (Addgene plasmid # 131244 ; http://n2t.net/addgene:131244 ; RRID:Addgene_131244)
